>Addgene plasmid #236608 | pSpCas9(BB)-2A-puro-mAnkrd11 (intron 3) | addgene full sequence | sequence record 474290 | Addgene NGS Result
GAGGGCCTATTTCCCATGATTCCTTCATATTTGCATATACGATACAAGGCTGTTAGAGAGATAATTGGAA
TTAATTTGACTGTAAACACAAAGATATTAGTACAAAATACGTGACGTAGAAAGTAATAATTTCTTGGGTA
GTTTGCAGTTTTAAAATTATGTTTTAAAATGGACTATCATATGCTTACCGTAACTTGAAAGTATTTCGAT
TTCTTGGCTTTATATATCTTGTGGAAAGGACGAAACACCGTCAACAGCCCCTCCTGTTCTGTTTTAGAGC
TAGAAATAGCAAGTTAAAATAAGGCTAGTCCGTTATCAACTTGAAAAAGTGGCACCGAGTCGGTGCTTTT
TTGTTTTAGAGCTAGAAATAGCAAGTTAAAATAAGGCTAGTCCGTTTTTAGCGCGTGCGCCAATTCTGCA
GACAAATGGCTCTAGAGGTACCCGTTACATAACTTACGGTAAATGGCCCGCCTGGCTGACCGCCCAACGA
CCCCCGCCCATTGACGTCAATAGTAACGCCAATAGGGACTTTCCATTGACGTCAATGGGTGGAGTATTTA
CGGTAAACTGCCCACTTGGCAGTACATCAAGTGTATCATATGCCAAGTACGCCCCCTATTGACGTCAATG
ACGGTAAATGGCCCGCCTGGCATTGTGCCCAGTACATGACCTTATGGGACTTTCCTACTTGGCAGTACAT
CTACGTATTAGTCATCGCTATTACCATGGTCGAGGTGAGCCCCACGTTCTGCTTCACTCTCCCCATCTCC
CCCCCCTCCCCACCCCCAATTTTGTATTTATTTATTTTTTAATTATTTTGTGCAGCGATGGGGGCGGGGG
GGGGGGGGGGGCGCGCGCCAGGCGGGGCGGGGCGGGGCGAGGGGCGGGGCGGGGCGAGGCGGAGAGGTGC
GGCGGCAGCCAATCAGAGCGGCGCGCTCCGAAAGTTTCCTTTTATGGCGAGGCGGCGGCGGCGGCGGCCC
TATAAAAAGCGAAGCGCGCGGCGGGCGGGAGTCGCTGCGCGCTGCCTTCGCCCCGTGCCCCGCTCCGCCG
CCGCCTCGCGCCGCCCGCCCCGGCTCTGACTGACCGCGTTACTCCCACAGGTGAGCGGGCGGGACGGCCC
TTCTCCTCCGGGCTGTAATTAGCTGAGCAAGAGGTAAGGGTTTAAGGGATGGTTGGTTGGTGGGGTATTA
ATGTTTAATTACCTGGAGCACCTGCCTGAAATCACTTTTTTTCAGGTTGGACCGGTGCCACCATGGACTA
TAAGGACCACGACGGAGACTACAAGGATCATGATATTGATTACAAAGACGATGACGATAAGATGGCCCCA
AAGAAGAAGCGGAAGGTCGGTATCCACGGAGTCCCAGCAGCCGACAAGAAGTACAGCATCGGCCTGGACA
TCGGCACCAACTCTGTGGGCTGGGCCGTGATCACCGACGAGTACAAGGTGCCCAGCAAGAAATTCAAGGT
GCTGGGCAACACCGACCGGCACAGCATCAAGAAGAACCTGATCGGAGCCCTGCTGTTCGACAGCGGCGAA
ACAGCCGAGGCCACCCGGCTGAAGAGAACCGCCAGAAGAAGATACACCAGACGGAAGAACCGGATCTGCT
ATCTGCAAGAGATCTTCAGCAACGAGATGGCCAAGGTGGACGACAGCTTCTTCCACAGACTGGAAGAGTC
CTTCCTGGTGGAAGAGGATAAGAAGCACGAGCGGCACCCCATCTTCGGCAACATCGTGGACGAGGTGGCC
TACCACGAGAAGTACCCCACCATCTACCACCTGAGAAAGAAACTGGTGGACAGCACCGACAAGGCCGACC
TGCGGCTGATCTATCTGGCCCTGGCCCACATGATCAAGTTCCGGGGCCACTTCCTGATCGAGGGCGACCT
GAACCCCGACAACAGCGACGTGGACAAGCTGTTCATCCAGCTGGTGCAGACCTACAACCAGCTGTTCGAG
GAAAACCCCATCAACGCCAGCGGCGTGGACGCCAAGGCCATCCTGTCTGCCAGACTGAGCAAGAGCAGAC
GGCTGGAAAATCTGATCGCCCAGCTGCCCGGCGAGAAGAAGAATGGCCTGTTCGGAAACCTGATTGCCCT
GAGCCTGGGCCTGACCCCCAACTTCAAGAGCAACTTCGACCTGGCCGAGGATGCCAAACTGCAGCTGAGC
AAGGACACCTACGACGACGACCTGGACAACCTGCTGGCCCAGATCGGCGACCAGTACGCCGACCTGTTTC
TGGCCGCCAAGAACCTGTCCGACGCCATCCTGCTGAGCGACATCCTGAGAGTGAACACCGAGATCACCAA
GGCCCCCCTGAGCGCCTCTATGATCAAGAGATACGACGAGCACCACCAGGACCTGACCCTGCTGAAAGCT
CTCGTGCGGCAGCAGCTGCCTGAGAAGTACAAAGAGATTTTCTTCGACCAGAGCAAGAACGGCTACGCCG
GCTACATTGACGGCGGAGCCAGCCAGGAAGAGTTCTACAAGTTCATCAAGCCCATCCTGGAAAAGATGGA
CGGCACCGAGGAACTGCTCGTGAAGCTGAACAGAGAGGACCTGCTGCGGAAGCAGCGGACCTTCGACAAC
GGCAGCATCCCCCACCAGATCCACCTGGGAGAGCTGCACGCCATTCTGCGGCGGCAGGAAGATTTTTACC
CATTCCTGAAGGACAACCGGGAAAAGATCGAGAAGATCCTGACCTTCCGCATCCCCTACTACGTGGGCCC
TCTGGCCAGGGGAAACAGCAGATTCGCCTGGATGACCAGAAAGAGCGAGGAAACCATCACCCCCTGGAAC
TTCGAGGAAGTGGTGGACAAGGGCGCTTCCGCCCAGAGCTTCATCGAGCGGATGACCAACTTCGATAAGA
ACCTGCCCAACGAGAAGGTGCTGCCCAAGCACAGCCTGCTGTACGAGTACTTCACCGTGTATAACGAGCT
GACCAAAGTGAAATACGTGACCGAGGGAATGAGAAAGCCCGCCTTCCTGAGCGGCGAGCAGAAAAAGGCC
ATCGTGGACCTGCTGTTCAAGACCAACCGGAAAGTGACCGTGAAGCAGCTGAAAGAGGACTACTTCAAGA
AAATCGAGTGCTTCGACTCCGTGGAAATCTCCGGCGTGGAAGATCGGTTCAACGCCTCCCTGGGCACATA
CCACGATCTGCTGAAAATTATCAAGGACAAGGACTTCCTGGACAATGAGGAAAACGAGGACATTCTGGAA
GATATCGTGCTGACCCTGACACTGTTTGAGGACAGAGAGATGATCGAGGAACGGCTGAAAACCTATGCCC
ACCTGTTCGACGACAAAGTGATGAAGCAGCTGAAGCGGCGGAGATACACCGGCTGGGGCAGGCTGAGCCG
GAAGCTGATCAACGGCATCCGGGACAAGCAGTCCGGCAAGACAATCCTGGATTTCCTGAAGTCCGACGGC
TTCGCCAACAGAAACTTCATGCAGCTGATCCACGACGACAGCCTGACCTTTAAAGAGGACATCCAGAAAG
CCCAGGTGTCCGGCCAGGGCGATAGCCTGCACGAGCACATTGCCAATCTGGCCGGCAGCCCCGCCATTAA
GAAGGGCATCCTGCAGACAGTGAAGGTGGTGGACGAGCTCGTGAAAGTGATGGGCCGGCACAAGCCCGAG
AACATCGTGATCGAAATGGCCAGAGAGAACCAGACCACCCAGAAGGGACAGAAGAACAGCCGCGAGAGAA
TGAAGCGGATCGAAGAGGGCATCAAAGAGCTGGGCAGCCAGATCCTGAAAGAACACCCCGTGGAAAACAC
CCAGCTGCAGAACGAGAAGCTGTACCTGTACTACCTGCAGAATGGGCGGGATATGTACGTGGACCAGGAA
CTGGACATCAACCGGCTGTCCGACTACGATGTGGACCATATCGTGCCTCAGAGCTTTCTGAAGGACGACT
CCATCGACAACAAGGTGCTGACCAGAAGCGACAAGAACCGGGGCAAGAGCGACAACGTGCCCTCCGAAGA
GGTCGTGAAGAAGATGAAGAACTACTGGCGGCAGCTGCTGAACGCCAAGCTGATTACCCAGAGAAAGTTC
GACAATCTGACCAAGGCCGAGAGAGGCGGCCTGAGCGAACTGGATAAGGCCGGCTTCATCAAGAGACAGC
TGGTGGAAACCCGGCAGATCACAAAGCACGTGGCACAGATCCTGGACTCCCGGATGAACACTAAGTACGA
CGAGAATGACAAGCTGATCCGGGAAGTGAAAGTGATCACCCTGAAGTCCAAGCTGGTGTCCGATTTCCGG
AAGGATTTCCAGTTTTACAAAGTGCGCGAGATCAACAACTACCACCACGCCCACGACGCCTACCTGAACG
CCGTCGTGGGAACCGCCCTGATCAAAAAGTACCCTAAGCTGGAAAGCGAGTTCGTGTACGGCGACTACAA
GGTGTACGACGTGCGGAAGATGATCGCCAAGAGCGAGCAGGAAATCGGCAAGGCTACCGCCAAGTACTTC
TTCTACAGCAACATCATGAACTTTTTCAAGACCGAGATTACCCTGGCCAACGGCGAGATCCGGAAGCGGC
CTCTGATCGAGACAAACGGCGAAACCGGGGAGATCGTGTGGGATAAGGGCCGGGATTTTGCCACCGTGCG
GAAAGTGCTGAGCATGCCCCAAGTGAATATCGTGAAAAAGACCGAGGTGCAGACAGGCGGCTTCAGCAAA
GAGTCTATCCTGCCCAAGAGGAACAGCGATAAGCTGATCGCCAGAAAGAAGGACTGGGACCCTAAGAAGT
ACGGCGGCTTCGACAGCCCCACCGTGGCCTATTCTGTGCTGGTGGTGGCCAAAGTGGAAAAGGGCAAGTC
CAAGAAACTGAAGAGTGTGAAAGAGCTGCTGGGGATCACCATCATGGAAAGAAGCAGCTTCGAGAAGAAT
CCCATCGACTTTCTGGAAGCCAAGGGCTACAAAGAAGTGAAAAAGGACCTGATCATCAAGCTGCCTAAGT
ACTCCCTGTTCGAGCTGGAAAACGGCCGGAAGAGAATGCTGGCCTCTGCCGGCGAACTGCAGAAGGGAAA
CGAACTGGCCCTGCCCTCCAAATATGTGAACTTCCTGTACCTGGCCAGCCACTATGAGAAGCTGAAGGGC
TCCCCCGAGGATAATGAGCAGAAACAGCTGTTTGTGGAACAGCACAAGCACTACCTGGACGAGATCATCG
AGCAGATCAGCGAGTTCTCCAAGAGAGTGATCCTGGCCGACGCTAATCTGGACAAAGTGCTGTCCGCCTA
CAACAAGCACCGGGATAAGCCCATCAGAGAGCAGGCCGAGAATATCATCCACCTGTTTACCCTGACCAAT
CTGGGAGCCCCTGCCGCCTTCAAGTACTTTGACACCACCATCGACCGGAAGAGGTACACCAGCACCAAAG
AGGTGCTGGACGCCACCCTGATCCACCAGAGCATCACCGGCCTGTACGAGACACGGATCGACCTGTCTCA
GCTGGGAGGCGACAAAAGGCCGGCGGCCACGAAAAAGGCCGGCCAGGCAAAAAAGAAAAAGGAATTCGGC
AGTGGAGAGGGCAGAGGAAGTCTGCTAACATGCGGTGACGTCGAGGAGAATCCTGGCCCAATGACCGAGT
ACAAGCCCACGGTGCGCCTCGCCACCCGCGACGACGTCCCCAGGGCCGTACGCACCCTCGCCGCCGCGTT
CGCCGACTACCCCGCCACGCGCCACACCGTCGATCCGGACCGCCACATCGAGCGGGTCACCGAGCTGCAA
GAACTCTTCCTCACGCGCGTCGGGCTCGACATCGGCAAGGTGTGGGTCGCGGACGACGGCGCCGCGGTGG
CGGTCTGGACCACGCCGGAGAGCGTCGAAGCGGGGGCGGTGTTCGCCGAGATCGGCCCGCGCATGGCCGA
GTTGAGCGGTTCCCGGCTGGCCGCGCAGCAACAGATGGAAGGCCTCCTGGCGCCGCACCGGCCCAAGGAG
CCCGCGTGGTTCCTGGCCACCGTCGGCGTCTCGCCCGACCACCAGGGCAAGGGTCTGGGCAGCGCCGTCG
TGCTCCCCGGAGTGGAGGCGGCCGAGCGCGCCGGGGTGCCCGCCTTCCTGGAGACCTCCGCGCCCCACAA
CCTCCCCTTCTACGAGCGGCTCGGCTTCACCGTCACCGCCGACGTCGAGGTGCCCGAAGGACCGCGCACC
TGGTGCATGACCCGCAAGCCCGGTGCCTGAGAATTCTAACTAGAGCTCGCTGATCAGCCTCGACTGTGCC
TTCTAGTTGCCAGCCATCTGTTGTTTGCCCCTCCCCCGTGCCTTCCTTGACCCTGGAAGGTGCCACTCCC
ACTGTCCTTTCCTAATAAAATGAGGAAATTGCATCGCATTGTCTGAGTAGGTGTCATTCTATTCTGGGGG
GTGGGGTGGGGCAGGACAGCAAGGGGGAGGATTGGGAAGAGAATAGCAGGCATGCTGGGGAGCGGCCGCA
GGAACCCCTAGTGATGGAGTTGGCCACTCCCTCTCTGCGCGCTCGCTCGCTCACTGAGGCCGGGCGACCA
AAGGTCGCCCGACGCCCGGGCTTTGCCCGGGCGGCCTCAGTGAGCGAGCGAGCGCGCAGCTGCCTGCAGG
GGCGCCTGATGCGGTATTTTCTCCTTACGCATCTGTGCGGTATTTCACACCGCATA
[95 nt withheld, positions 6637-6731]
T
[46 nt withheld, positions 6733-6778]
C
[141 nt withheld, positions 6780-6920]
CCTTTGACGTTGGAGTCCACGTTCTTT
[37 nt withheld, positions 6948-6984]
ACTCTATCTCGGGCTATTCTTTTGATTTATAAGGGATTTTGCCGATTTCGGTCTATTGGTTAAAAAATGA
GCTGATTTAACAAAAATTTAACGCGAATTTTAACAAAATATTAACGTTTACAATTTTATGGTGCACTCTC
AGTACAATCTGCTCTGATGCCGCATAGTTAAGCCAGCCCCGACACCCGCCAACACCCGCTGACGCGCCCT
GACGGGCTTGTCTGCTCCCGGCATCCGCTTACAGACAAGCTGTGACCGTCTCCGGGAGCTGCATGTGTCA
GAGGTTTTCACCGTCATCACCGAAACGCGCGAGACGAAAGGGCCTCGTGATACGCCTATTTTTATAGGTT
AATGTCATGATAATAATGGTTTCTTAGACGTCAGGTGGCACTTTTCGGGGAAATGTGCGCGGAACCCCTA
TTTGTTTATTTTTCTAAATACATTCAAATATGTATCCGCTCATGAGACAATAACCCTGATAAATGCTTCA
ATAATATTGAAAAAGGAAGAGTATGAGTATTCAACATTTCCGTGTCGCCCTTATTCCCTTTTTTGCGGCA
TTTTGCCTTCCTGTTTTTGCTCACCCAGAAACGCTGGTGAAAGTAAAAGATGCTGAAGATCAGTTGGGTG
CACGAGTGGGTTACATCGAACTGGATCTCAACAGCGGTAAGATCCTTGAGAGTTTTCGCCCCGAAGAACG
TTTTCCAATGATGAGCACTTTTAAAGTTCTGCTATGTGGCGCGGTATTATCCCGTATTGACGCCGGGCAA
GAGCAACTCGGTCGCCGCATACACTATTCTCAGAATGACTTGGTTGAGTACTCACCAGTCACAGAAAAGC
ATCTTACGGATGGCATGACAGTAAGAGAATTATGCAGTGCTGCCATAACCATGAGTGATAACACTGCGGC
CAACTTACTTCTGACAACGATCGGAGGACCGAAGGAGCTAACCGCTTTTTTGCACAACATGGGGGATCAT
GTAACTCGCCTTGATCGTTGGGAACCGGAGCTGAATGAAGCCATACCAAACGACGAGCGTGACACCACGA
TGCCTGTAGCAATGGCAACAACGTTGCGCAAACTATTAACTGGCGAACTACTTACTCTAGCTTCCCGGCA
ACAATTAATAGACTGGATGGAGGCGGATAAAGTTGCAGGACCACTTCTGCGCTCGGCCCTTCCGGCTGGC
TGGTTTATTGCTGATAAATCTGGAGCCGGTGAGCGTGGAAGCCGCGGTATCATTGCAGCACTGGGGCCAG
ATGGTAAGCCCTCCCGTATCGTAGTTATCTACACGACGGGGAGTCAGGCAACTATGGATGAACGAAATAG
ACAGATCGCTGAGATAGGTGCCTCACTGATTAAGCATTGGTAACTGTCAGACCAAGTTTACTCATATATA
CTTTAGATTGATTTAAAACTTCATTTTTAATTTAAAAGGATCTAGGTGAAGATCCTTTTTGATAATCTCA
TGACCAAAATCCCTTAACGTGAGTTTTCGTTCCACTGAGCGTCAGACCCCGTAGAAAAGATCAAAGGATC
TTCTTGAGATCCTTTTTTTCTGCGCGTAATCTGCTGCTTGCAAACAAAAAAACCACCGCTACCAGCGGTG
GTTTGTTTGCCGGATCAAGAGCTACCAACTCTTTTTCCGAAGGTAACTGGCTTCAGCAGAGCGCAGATAC
CAAATACTGTTCTTCTAGTGTAGCCGTAGTTAGGCCACCACTTCAAGAACTCTGTAGCACCGCCTACATA
CCTCGCTCTGCTAATCCTGTTACCAGTGGCTGCTGCCAGTGGCGATAAGTCGTGTCTTACCGGGTTGGAC
TCAAGACGATAGTTACCGGATAAGGCGCAGCGGTCGGGCTGAACGGGGGGTTCGTGCACACAGCCCAGCT
TGGAGCGAACGACCTACACCGAACTGAGATACCTACAGCGTGAGCTATGAGAAAGCGCCACGCTTCCCGA
AGGGAGAAAGGCGGACAGGTATCCGGTAAGCGGCAGGGTCGGAACAGGAGAGCGCACGAGGGAGCTTCCA
GGGGGAAACGCCTGGTATCTTTATAGTCCTGTCGGGTTTCGCCACCTCTGACTTGAGCGTCGATTTTTGT
GATGCTCGTCAGGGGGGCGGAGCCTATGGAAAAACGCCAGCAACGCGGCCTTTTTACGGTTCCTGGCCTT
TTGCTGGCCTTTTGCTCACATGT
Features (pLannotate 1.2.2; 19 found; start..end, strand, type, name):
      1..241     +  promoter       U6 promoter: RNA polymerase III promoter for human U6 snRNA
    271..346     +  misc_RNA       gRNA scaffold: guide RNA scaffold for the Streptococcus pyogenes CRISPR/Cas9 system
    353..396     +  misc_RNA       gRNA scaffold (fragment): guide RNA scaffold for the Streptococcus pyogenes CRISPR/Cas9 system
    443..728     +  enhancer       CMV enhancer: human cytomegalovirus immediate early enhancer; contains an 18-bp deletion relative to the standard CMV enhancer
    730..1007    +  promoter       chicken β-actin promoter: No description available
   1008..1235    +  intron         hybrid intron: hybrid between chicken β-actin (CBA) and minute virus of mice (MMV) introns (Gray et al., 2011)
   1373..2974    +  CDS            Cas9(N): N-terminal portion of Streptococcus pyogenes Cas9 (Zetsche et al., 2015)
   2975..5473    +  CDS            Cas9(C): C-terminal portion of Streptococcus pyogenes Cas9 (Zetsche et al., 2015)
   5474..5521    +  CDS            nucleoplasmin NLS: bipartite nuclear localization signal from nucleoplasmin
   5591..6190    +  CDS            PuroR (fragment): puromycin N-acetyltransferase; pac from Streptomyces; confers resistance to puromycin
   6224..6335    +  polyA_signal   bGH poly(A) signal: bovine growth hormone polyadenylation signal
   6440..6580    +  repeat_region  AAV2 ITR: inverted terminal repeat of adeno-associated virus serotype 2 inverted
   6585..6636    -  misc_feature   bom (fragment): basis of mobility region from pBR322
   6655..7110    +  rep_origin     f1 ori (sequence partly withheld): f1 bacteriophage origin of replication; arrow indicates direction of (+) strand synthesis
   7111..7160    -  misc_feature   bom (fragment): basis of mobility region from pBR322
   7262..7297    -  CDS            rop (fragment): Rop protein, which maintains plasmids at low copy number; rop
   7392..7496    +  promoter       AmpR promoter: bla
   7497..8357    +  CDS            AmpR: β-lactamase; bla; confers resistance to ampicillin, carbenicillin, and related antibiotics
   8528..9116    +  rep_origin     ori: high-copy-number ColE1/pMB1/pBR322/pUC origin of replication
