[The description below was written by a language model from this plasmid's Addgene catalogue record and pLannotate feature annotations shown in this document.]
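Description:
pSpCas9(BB)-2A-puro-mAnkrd11 (intron 3) is an all-in-one mammalian CRISPR/Cas9 expression plasmid of about 9.2 kb, built on the pSpCas9(BB)-2A-Puro backbone and intended to knock out Ankrd11 (also called Anco1) in mouse cells. It is propagated in E. coli as a high-copy plasmid through a ColE1/pUC-type origin with ampicillin selection (AmpR under its own bla promoter). It also carries an f1 phage origin. A single AAV2 ITR and short bom and rop fragments are annotated in the backbone. With only one ITR detected, the record gives no indication that the plasmid is meant for AAV packaging.

The payload consists of two expression units. A human U6 RNA polymerase III promoter drives a single guide RNA. The 20-nt Ankrd11-targeting spacer was inserted between the promoter and the Streptococcus pyogenes gRNA scaffold through BbsI sites that were destroyed during cloning. The construct name indicates that the target lies in intron 3 of the gene, although the record does not explain how an intronic cut is used in the knockout strategy. Downstream, a CMV enhancer, chicken β-actin promoter and hybrid intron drive S. pyogenes Cas9, which the annotation tool split into N- and C-terminal portions that are contiguous. Cas9 carries a C-terminal nucleoplasmin nuclear localization signal and is followed by puromycin N-acetyltransferase. As the backbone name indicates, a 2A self-cleaving peptide links the two, so both proteins come from one transcript, which ends at a bGH polyadenylation signal. Transfected cells therefore express guide, nuclease and resistance marker together, and puromycin can be used to enrich for cells that took up the plasmid before edited cells are isolated.
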