Addgene plasmid #236608: pSpCas9(BB)-2A-puro-mAnkrd11 (intron 3)
Purpose: Knockouts Ankrd11 in mouse cells
Depositing lab: Tadashi Nakagawa. Depositing organization: Sanyo-Onoda City University. Publication: KBG syndrome-associated protein ANKRD11 regulates SETD5 expression to modulate rRNA levels and translation. Sashiyama S, Nakagawa T, Nakagawa M, Hosogane M, Watanabe Y, Ashitomi H, Yamane K, Shibuya N, Moroishi T, Nakayama K, Hosoi T. iScience. 2025 May 19;28(6):112699. doi: 10.1016/j.isci.2025.112699. eCollection 2025 Jun 20. PubMed 40520101.
Backbone
  Vector backbone: pSpCas9(BB)-2A-Puro
  Backbone size w/o insert (bp): 9147
  Total vector size (bp): 9177
  Vector type: Mammalian Expression, CRISPR
  Selectable markers: Puromycin
Growth in bacteria
  Bacterial resistance: Ampicillin, 100 μg/mL
  Growth temperature: 37°C
  Growth strain: DH5alpha
  Copy number: High Copy
Gene/Insert
  Gene/Insert name: Ankrd11 (alt name: Anco1)
  gRNA/shRNA sequence: TCAACAGCCCCTCCTGTTCT
  Species: M. musculus (mouse)
  Entrez Gene: Ankrd11 (a.k.a. 2410104C19Rik, 3010027A04Rik, 6330578C09Rik, 9530048I21Rik, Gm176, Yod)
  Cloning method: Restriction Enzyme; 5′ cloning site BbsI (destroyed during cloning); 3′ cloning site BbsI (destroyed during cloning)
  Sequencing primers: 5′ GAGGGCCTATTTCCCATGATTCC
Terms and licenses: Academic/Nonprofit Terms; Industry Terms: Not Available to Industry
How to cite: pSpCas9(BB)-2A-puro-mAnkrd11 (intron 3) was a gift from Tadashi Nakagawa (Addgene plasmid # 236608 ; http://n2t.net/addgene:236608 ; RRID:Addgene_236608)
